Addgene plasmid #67125: pCellFree_G03 WWP1
Purpose: Standard for cell-free expression benchmarking.
Depositing lab: Kirill Alexandrov. Depositing organization: University of Queensland. Publication: Performance benchmarking of four cell-free protein expression systems. Gagoski D, Polinkovsky ME, Mureev S, Kunert A, Johnston W, Gambin Y, Alexandrov K. Biotechnol Bioeng. 2015 Aug 24. doi: 10.1002/bit.25814. PubMed 26301602.
Backbone
  Vector backbone: pCellFree_G03
  Vector type: Cell-free expression
Growth in bacteria
  Bacterial resistance: Ampicillin, 100 μg/mL
  Growth temperature: 37°C
  Growth strain: DH5alpha
  Copy number: High Copy
Gene/Insert
  Gene/Insert name: WWP1 (alt name: NEDD4-like E3 ubiquitin-protein ligase WWP1)
  Species: H. sapiens (human)
  Entrez Gene: WWP1 (a.k.a. AIP5, Tiul1, hSDRP1)
  Promoter: T7
  Tag / fusion protein: His (N terminal on backbone); EGFP (N terminal on backbone)
  Cloning method: Gateway Cloning
  Sequencing primers: 5′ EGFP-C; 3′ T7 terminal
Terms and licenses: Academic/Nonprofit Terms; Industry Terms: Not Available to Industry
How to cite: pCellFree_G03 WWP1 was a gift from Kirill Alexandrov (Addgene plasmid # 67125 ; http://n2t.net/addgene:67125 ; RRID:Addgene_67125)
