[The description below was written by a language model from this plasmid's Addgene catalogue record, the feature table of its GenBank file and pLannotate feature annotations shown in this document.]
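Description:
pCellFree_G03 WWP1 is a 6,248 nt cell-free expression plasmid in which human WWP1, a NEDD4-like HECT-type E3 ubiquitin ligase, has been placed by Gateway recombination into the pCellFree_G03 backbone. It is propagated in E. coli as a high-copy plasmid through a ColE1/pUC-type origin and is selected with ampicillin via the bla gene and its native promoter. The backbone also carries remnants of a lac region (lac promoter, operator, CAP site and a short lacI fragment) lying downstream of the expression cassette on the opposite strand; these appear to be cloning-vector leftovers rather than regulators of the insert.

The expression cassette is driven by a T7 promoter and closed by a T7 terminator, so transcription depends on T7 RNA polymerase supplied in the reaction. There is a gap of roughly 150 nt between the promoter and the start of the coding region that is not annotated, and the record does not state what translation-initiation element it contains. The open reading frame begins with an 8xHis affinity tag followed by EGFP. The partial sequence records then show an HRV 3C/PreScission protease cleavage site and attB1, leading into the WWP1 coding sequence, which is flanked at its 3′ end by attB2. The product is therefore an N-terminally His-EGFP-tagged WWP1, whose fluorescence allows yield and integrity to be monitored directly, while the tags could in principle be removed by protease cleavage. A short SET1 fragment called before the terminator is probably an incidental match. The two GenBank records cover only short reads around the tag region and the promoter/AmpR junction, and are consistent with the full-sequence annotation. The plasmid was deposited as a standard template for benchmarking the performance of cell-free protein expression systems.
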