Features (pLannotate 1.2.2; 14 found; start..end, strand, type, name):
      1..19      +  promoter       T7 promoter: promoter for bacteriophage T7 RNA polymerase
    193..903     +  CDS            EGFP: EGFP is a basic (constitutively fluorescent) green fluorescent protein published in 1996, derived from Aequorea victoria. It is reported to be a rapidly-maturing weak dimer with moderate acid sensitivity.
    929..946     +  protein_bind   attB1 (fragment): mutant version of attB; core recombination site for the Gateway® BP reaction BP Clonase™
    952..3717    +  CDS            WWP1: WWP1_HUMAN - Experimental evidence at protein level: Swiss-Prot protein existence level 1. E3 ubiquitin-protein ligase which accepts ubiquitin from an E2 ubiquitin-conjugating enzyme in the form of a thioester and then directly transfers the ubiquitin to targeted substrates. Ubiquitinates ERBB4 isoforms JM-A CYT-1 and JM-B CYT-1, KLF2, KLF5 and TP63 and promotes their proteasomal degradation. Ubiquitinates RNF11 without targeting it for degradation. Ubiquitinates and promotes degradation of TGFBR1; the ubiquitination is enhanced by SMAD7. Ubiquitinates SMAD6 and SMAD7. Ubiquitinates and promot
   3720..3743    -  protein_bind   attB2: mutant version of attB; recombination site for the Gateway® BP reaction BP Clonase™
   3918..3949    +  CDS            SET1 (fragment): solubility-enhancement tag derived from T7 phage gene 10B
   3967..4013    +  terminator     T7 terminator: transcription terminator for bacteriophage T7 RNA polymerase
   4115..4131    -  protein_bind   lac operator: The lac repressor binds to the lac operator to inhibit transcription in E. coli. This inhibition can be relieved by adding lactose or isopropyl-β-D-thiogalactopyranoside (IPTG). lac repressor encoded by lacI
   4139..4169    -  promoter       lac promoter: promoter for the E. coli lac operon
   4184..4205    -  protein_bind   CAP binding site: CAP binding activates transcription in the presence of cAMP. E. coli catabolite activator protein
   4218..4310    -  CDS            lacI (fragment): lac repressor; lacI; The lac repressor binds to the lac operator to inhibit transcription in E. coli. This inhibition can be relieved by adding lactose or isopropyl-β-D-thiogalactopyranoside (IPTG).
   4493..5081    -  rep_origin     ori: high-copy-number ColE1/pMB1/pBR322/pUC origin of replication
   5252..6112    -  CDS            AmpR: β-lactamase; bla; confers resistance to ampicillin, carbenicillin, and related antibiotics
   6113..6217    -  promoter       AmpR promoter: bla
>Addgene plasmid #67125 | pCellFree_G03 WWP1 | addgene full sequence | sequence record 370469 | Addgene NGS Result
TAATACGACTCACTATAGGGACATCTTAAGTTTATTTTATTTTATTTTATTTTATTTTATTTTATTTTAT
TTTATTTTATTTTATTTTATTTAACCATGACAGTAATGTATAAAGTCTGTAAAGACATTAAACACGTAAG
TGAAACCATGGGCACCTCTGGTCACCACCATCACCACCATCACCACGGCACAAGCAAGGGCGAGGAGCTG
TTCACCGGGGTGGTGCCCATCCTGGTCGAGCTGGACGGCGACGTAAACGGCCACAAGTTCAGCGTGTCCG
GCGAGGGCGAGGGCGATGCCACCTACGGCAAGCTGACCCTGAAGTTCATCTGCACCACCGGCAAGCTGCC
CGTGCCCTGGCCCACCCTCGTGACCACCCTGACCTACGGCGTGCAGTGCTTCAGCCGCTACCCCGACCAC
ATGAAGCAGCACGACTTCTTCAAGTCCGCCATGCCCGAAGGCTACGTCCAGGAGCGCACCATCTTCTTCA
AGGACGACGGCAACTACAAGACCCGCGCCGAGGTGAAGTTCGAGGGCGACACCCTGGTGAACCGCATCGA
GCTGAAGGGCATCGACTTCAAGGAGGACGGCAACATCCTGGGGCACAAGCTGGAGTACAACTACAACAGC
CACAACGTCTATATCATGGCCGACAAGCAGAAGAACGGCATCAAGGTGAACTTCAAGATCCGCCACAACA
TCGAGGACGGCAGCGTGCAGCTCGCCGACCACTACCAGCAGAACACCCCCATCGGCGACGGCCCCGTGCT
GCTGCCCGACAACCACTACCTGAGCACCCAGTCCGCCCTGAGCAAAGACCCCAACGAGAAGCGCGATCAC
ATGGTCCTGCTGGAGTTCGTGACCGCCGCCGGGATCACTCTCGGCATGGACGAGCTATACAAGCTGGAGG
TGCTCTTCCAGGGTCCGACAAGTTTGTACAAAAAAGTTGGCATGGCCACTGCTTCACCAAGGTCTGATAC
TAGTAATAACCACAGTGGAAGGTTGCAGTTACAGGTAACTGTTTCTAGTGCCAAACTTAAAAGAAAAAAG
AACTGGTTCGGAACAGCAATATATACAGAAGTAGTTGTAGATGGAGAAATTACGAAAACAGCAAAATCCA
GTAGTTCTTCTAATCCAAAATGGGATGAACAGCTAACTGTAAATGTTACGCCACAGACTACATTGGAATT
TCAAGTTTGGAGCCATCGCACTTTAAAAGCAGATGCTTTATTAGGAAAAGCAACGATAGATTTGAAACAA
GCTCTGTTGATACACAATAGAAAATTGGAAAGAGTGAAAGAACAATTAAAACTTTCCTTGGAAAACAAGA
ATGGCATAGCACAAACTGGTGAATTGACAGTTGTGCTTGATGGATTGGTGATTGAGCAAGAAAATATAAC
AAACTGCAGCTCATCTCCAACCATAGAAATACAGGAAAATGGTGATGCCTTACATGAAAATGGAGAGCCT
TCAGCAAGGACAACTGCCAGGTTGGCTGTTGAAGGCACGAATGGAATAGATAATCATGTACCTACAAGCA
CTCTAGTCCAAAACTCATGCTGCTCGTATGTAGTTAATGGAGACAACACACCTTCATCTCCGTCTCAGGT
TGCTGCCAGACCCAAAAATACACCAGCTCCAAAACCACTCGCATCTGAGCCTGCCGATGACACTGTTAAT
GGAGAATCATCCTCATTTGCACCAACTGATAATGCGTCTGTCACGGGTACTCCAGTAGTGTCTGAAGAAA
ATGCCTTGTCTCCAAATTGCACTAGTACTACTGTTGAAGATCCTCCAGTTCAAGAAATACTGACTTCCTC
AGAAAACAATGAATGTATTCCTTCTACCAGTGCAGAATTGGAATCTGAAGCTAGAAGTATATTAGAGCCT
GACACCTCTAATTCTAGAAGTAGTTCTGCTTTTGAAGCAGCCAAATCAAGACAGCCAGATGGGTGTATGG
ATCCTGTACGGCAGCAGTCTGGGAATGCCAACACAGAAACCTTGCCATCAGGGTGGGAACAAAGAAAAGA
TCCTCATGGTAGAACCTATTATGTGGATCATAATACTCGAACTACCACATGGGAGAGACCACAACCTTTA
CCTCCAGGTTGGGAAAGAAGAGTTGATGATCGTAGAAGAGTTTATTATGTGGATCATAACACCAGAACAA
CAACGTGGCAGCGGCCTACCATGGAATCTGTCCGAAATTTTGAACAGTGGCAATCTCAGCGGAACCAATT
GCAGGGAGCTATGCAACAGTTTAACCAACGATACCTCTATTCGGCTTCAATGTTAGCTGCAGAAAATGAC
CCTTATGGACCTTTGCCACCAGGCTGGGAAAAAAGAGTGGATTCAACAGACAGGGTTTACTTTGTGAATC
ATAACACAAAAACAACCCAGTGGGAAGATCCAAGAACTCAAGGCTTACAGAATGAAGAACCCCTGCCAGA
AGGCTGGGAAATTAGATATACTCGTGAAGGTGTAAGGTACTTTGTTGATCATAACACAAGAACAACAACA
TTCAAAGATCCTCGCAATGGGAAGTCATCTGTAACTAAAGGTGGTCCACAAATTGCTTATGAACGCGGCT
TTAGGTGGAAGCTTGCTCACTTCCGTTATTTGTGCCAGTCTAATGCACTACCTAGTCATGTAAAGATCAA
TGTGTCCCGGCAGACATTGTTTGAAGATTCCTTCCAACAGATTATGGCATTAAAACCCTATGACTTGAGG
AGGCGCTTATATGTAATATTTAGAGGAGAAGAAGGACTTGATTATGGTGGCCTAGCGAGAGAATGGTTTT
TCTTGCTTTCACATGAAGTTTTGAACCCAATGTATTGCTTATTTGAGTATGCGGGCAAGAACAACTATTG
TCTGCAGATAAATCCAGCATCAACCATTAATCCAGACCATCTTTCATACTTCTGTTTCATTGGTCGTTTT
ATTGCCATGGCACTATTTCATGGAAAGTTTATCGATACTGGTTTCTCTTTACCATTCTACAAGCGTATGT
TAAGTAAAAAACTTACTATTAAGGATTTGGAATCTATTGATACTGAATTTTATAACTCCCTTATCTGGAT
AAGAGATAACAACATTGAAGAATGTGGCTTAGAAATGTACTTTTCTGTTGACATGGAGATTTTGGGAAAA
GTTACTTCACATGACCTGAAGTTGGGAGGTTCCAATATTCTGGTGACTGAGGAGAACAAAGATGAATATA
TTGGTTTAATGACAGAATGGCGTTTTTCTCGAGGAGTACAAGAACAGACCAAAGCTTTCCTTGATGGTTT
TAATGAAGTTGTTCCTCTTCAGTGGCTACAGTACTTCGATGAAAAAGAATTAGAGGTTATGTTGTGTGGC
ATGCAGGAGGTTGACTTGGCAGATTGGCAGAGAAATACTGTTTATCGACATTATACAAGAAACAGCAAGC
AAATCATTTGGTTTTGGCAGTTTGTGAAAGAGACAGACAATGAAGTAAGAATGCGACTATTGCAGTTCGT
CACTGGAACCTGCCGTTTACCTCTAGGAGGATTTGCTGAGCTCATGGGAAGTAATGGGCCTCAAAAGTTT
TGCATTGAAAAAGTTGGCAAAGACACTTGGTTACCAAGAAGCCATACATGTTTTAATCGCTTGGATCTAC
CACCATATAAGAGTTATGAACAACTAAAGGAAAAACTTCTTTTTGCAATAGAAGAGACAGAGGGATTTGG
ACAAGAATGCCCAACTTTCTTGTACAAAGTGGTGTAAGCGGCCGCCCTCCTCCTCCTTTCTTGTTCCTTT
CACGTCGCCTTCTCGGTTGTAGCTGGCAGACGACGAGTCTTACTTTTACGTGTACTTCTCTATAGATGAT
GTATGATCTCTCTGCATGCGTGTTCGTGCATGTGTCCGTGTGTTGGGTACGCGTGGTACCCTGCAGGAAG
GAAGCTGAGTTGGCTGCTGCCACCGCTGAGCAATAACTAGTAATTACTAGCATAACCCCTTGGGGCCTCT
AAACGGGTCTTGAGGGGGTTTTTTGCTGAAAGGAGGACAGCTGATGATTGTCATGCTTGCCATCTGTTTT
CTTGCAAGGTCAGAGGAATTCGTAATCATGGTCATAGCTGTTTCCTGTGTGAAATTGTTATCCGCTCACA
ATTCCACACAACATACGAGCCGGAAGCATAAAGTGTAAAGCCTGGGGTGCCTAATGAGTGAGCTAACTCA
CATTAATTGCGTTGCGCTCACTGCCCGCTTTCCAGTCGGGAAACCTGTCGTGCCAGCTGCATTAATGAAT
CGGCCAACGCGCGGGGAGAGGCGGTTTGCGTATTGGGCGCTCTTCCGCTTCCTCGCTCACTGACTCGCTG
CGCTCGGTCGTTCGGCTGCGGCGAGCGGTATCAGCTCACTCAAAGGCGGTAATACGGTTATCCACAGAAT
CAGGGGATAACGCAGGAAAGAACATGTGAGCAAAAGGCCAGCAAAAGGCCAGGAACCGTAAAAAGGCCGC
GTTGCTGGCGTTTTTCCATAGGCTCCGCCCCCCTGACGAGCATCACAAAAATCGACGCTCAAGTCAGAGG
TGGCGAAACCCGACAGGACTATAAAGATACCAGGCGTTTCCCCCTGGAAGCTCCCTCGTGCGCTCTCCTG
TTCCGACCCTGCCGCTTACCGGATACCTGTCCGCCTTTCTCCCTTCGGGAAGCGTGGCGCTTTCTCATAG
CTCACGCTGTAGGTATCTCAGTTCGGTGTAGGTCGTTCGCTCCAAGCTGGGCTGTGTGCACGAACCCCCC
GTTCAGCCCGACCGCTGCGCCTTATCCGGTAACTATCGTCTTGAGTCCAACCCGGTAAGACACGACTTAT
CGCCACTGGCAGCAGCCACTGGTAACAGGATTAGCAGAGCGAGGTATGTAGGCGGTGCTACAGAGTTCTT
GAAGTGGTGGCCTAACTACGGCTACACTAGAAGAACAGTATTTGGTATCTGCGCTCTGCTGAAGCCAGTT
ACCTTCGGAAAAAGAGTTGGTAGCTCTTGATCCGGCAAACAAACCACCGCTGGTAGCGGTGGTTTTTTTG
TTTGCAAGCAGCAGATTACGCGCAGAAAAAAAGGATCTCAAGAGGATCCTTTGATCTTTTCTACGGGGTC
TGACGCTCAGTGGAACGAAAACTCACGTTAAGGGATTTTGGTCATGAGATTATCAAAAAGGATCTTCACC
TAGATCCTTTTAAATTAAAAATGAAGTTTTAAATCAATCTAAAGTATATATGAGTAAACTTGGTCTGACA
GTTACCAATGCTTAATCAGTGAGGCACCTATCTCAGCGATCTGTCTAGTTCGTTCATCCATAGTTGCCTG
ACTCCCCGTCGTGTAGATAACTACGATACGGGAGGGCTTACCATCTGGCCCCAGTGCTGCAATGATACCG
CGAGACCCACGCTCACCGGCTCCAGATTTATCAGCAATAAACCAGCCAGCCGGAAGGGCCGAGCGCAGAA
GTGGTCCTGCAACTTTATCCGCCTCCATCCAGTCTATTAATTGTTGCCGGGAAGCTAGAGTAAGTAGTTC
GCCAGTTAATAGTTTGCGCAACGTTGTTGCCATTGCTACAGGCATCGTGGTGTCACGCTCGTCGTTTGGT
ATGGCTTCATTCAGCTCCGGTTCCCAACGATCAAGGCGAGTTACATGATCCCCCATGTTGTGCAAAAAAG
CGGTTAGCTCCTTCGGTCCTCCGATCGTTGTCAGAAGTAAGTTGGCCGCAGTGTTATCACTCATGGTTAT
GGCAGCACTGCATAATTCTCTTACTGTCATGCCATCCGTAAGATGCTTTTCTGTGACTGGTGAGTACTCA
ACCAAGTCATTCTGAGAATAGTGTATGCGGCGACCGAGTTGCTCTTGCCCGGCGTCAATACGGGATAATA
CCGCGCCACATAGCAGAACTTTAAAAGTGCTCATCATTGGAAAACGTTCTTCGGGGCGAAAACTCTCAAG
GATCTTACCGCTGTTGAGATCCAGTTCGATGTAACCCACTCGTGCACCCAACTGATCTTCAGCATCTTTT
ACTTTCACCAGCGTTTCTGGGTGAGCAAAAACAGGAAGGCAAAATGCCGCAAAAAAGGGAATAAGGGCGA
CACGGAAATGTTGAATACTCATACTCTTCCTTTTTCAATATTATTGAAGCATTTATCAGGGTTATTGTCT
CATGAGCGGATACATATTTGAATGTATTTAGAAAAATAAACAAATAGGGGTTCCGCGCACATTTCCCCGA
AAAGTGCCACCTGACGTC
