LOCUS       Exported 932 bp ds-DNA linear SYN 14-JUN-2021
DEFINITION  Standard for cell-free expression benchmarking..
ACCESSION   .
VERSION     .
KEYWORDS    pCellFree_G03 WWP1
SOURCE      synthetic DNA construct
  ORGANISM  synthetic DNA construct
REFERENCE   1 (bases 1 to 932)
  AUTHORS   Gagoski D, Polinkovsky ME, Mureev S, Kunert A, Johnston W, Gambin Y,
            Alexandrov K
  TITLE     Performance benchmarking of four cell-free protein expression
            systems.
  JOURNAL   Biotechnol Bioeng. 2015 Aug 24. doi: 10.1002/bit.25814.
  PUBMED    26301602
REFERENCE   2 (bases 1 to 932)
  AUTHORS   .
  TITLE     Direct Submission
  JOURNAL   Exported Jun 14, 2021 from SnapGene Server 1.1.58
            http://www.snapgene.com
FEATURES             Location/Qualifiers
     source          1..932
                     /organism="synthetic DNA construct"
                     /mol_type="other DNA"
     CDS             complement(14..37)
                     /codon_start=1
                     /product="8xHis affinity tag"
                     /label=8xHis
                     /translation="HHHHHHHH"
     primer_bind     complement(180..199)
                     /label=T7
                     /note="T7 promoter, forward primer"
     promoter        complement(181..199)
                     /label=T7 promoter
                     /note="promoter for bacteriophage T7 RNA polymerase"
     promoter        231..335
                     /gene="bla"
                     /label=AmpR promoter
     CDS             520..898
                     /label=ISS
                     /note="immunostimulatory sequence from the AmpR gene;
                     contains unmethylated CpG dinucleotides in the context of
                     5'-AACGTT-3' (Sato et al., 1996)"
     primer_bind     complement(554..573)
                     /label=Amp-R
                     /note="Ampicillin resistance gene, reverse primer"
ORIGIN
        1 ccttgcttgt gccgtggtga tggtggtgat ggtggtgacc agaggtgccc atggtttcac
       61 ttacgtgttt aatgtcttta cagactttat acattactgt catggttaaa taaaataaaa
      121 taaaataaaa taaaataaaa taaaataaaa taaaataaaa taaaataaac ttaagatgtc
      181 cctatagtga gtcgtattag acgtcaggtg gcacttttcg gggaaatgtg cgcggaaccc
      241 ctatttgttt atttttctaa atacattcaa atatgtatcc gctcatgaga caataaccct
      301 gataaatgct tcaataatat tgaaaaagga agagtatgag tattcaacat ttccgtgtcg
      361 cccttattcc cttttttgcg gcattttgcc ttcctgtttt tgctcaccca gaaacgctgg
      421 tgaaagtaaa agatgctgaa gatcagttgg gtgcacgagt gggttacatc gaactggatc
      481 tcaacagcgg taagatcctt gagagttttc gccccgaaga acgttttcca atgatgagca
      541 cttttaaagt tctgctatgt ggcgcggtat tatcccgtat tgacgccggg caagagcaac
      601 tcggtcgccg catacactat tctcagaatg acttggttga gtactcacca gtcacagaaa
      661 agcatcttac ggatggcatg acagtaagag aattatgcag tgctgccata accatgagtg
      721 ataacactgc ggccaactta cttctgacaa cgatcggagg accgaaggag ctaaccgctt
      781 ttttgcacaa catgggggat catgtaactc gccttgatcg ttgggaaccg gagctgaatg
      841 aagccatacc aaacgacgag cgtgacacca cgatgcctgt agcaatggca acaacgttgc
      901 gcaaactatt aactggcgaa ctacttactc ta
//
