LOCUS       Exported 950 bp ds-DNA linear SYN 14-JUN-2021
DEFINITION  Standard for cell-free expression benchmarking..
ACCESSION   .
VERSION     .
KEYWORDS    pCellFree_G03 WWP1
SOURCE      synthetic DNA construct
  ORGANISM  synthetic DNA construct
REFERENCE   1 (bases 1 to 950)
  AUTHORS   Gagoski D, Polinkovsky ME, Mureev S, Kunert A, Johnston W, Gambin Y,
            Alexandrov K
  TITLE     Performance benchmarking of four cell-free protein expression
            systems.
  JOURNAL   Biotechnol Bioeng. 2015 Aug 24. doi: 10.1002/bit.25814.
  PUBMED    26301602
REFERENCE   2 (bases 1 to 950)
  AUTHORS   .
  TITLE     Direct Submission
  JOURNAL   Exported Jun 14, 2021 from SnapGene Server 1.1.58
            http://www.snapgene.com
FEATURES             Location/Qualifiers
     source          1..950
                     /organism="synthetic DNA construct"
                     /mol_type="other DNA"
     CDS             118..141
                     /codon_start=1
                     /product="8xHis affinity tag"
                     /label=8xHis
                     /translation="HHHHHHHH"
     CDS             148..858
                     /codon_start=1
                     /product="enhanced GFP"
                     /label=EGFP
                     /translation="SKGEELFTGVVPILVELDGDVNGHKFSVSGEGEGDATYGKLTLKF
                     ICTTGKLPVPWPTLVTTLTYGVQCFSRYPDHMKQHDFFKSAMPEGYVQERTIFFKDDGN
                     YKTRAEVKFEGDTLVNRIELKGIDFKEDGNILGHKLEYNYNSHNVYIMADKQKNGIKVN
                     FKIRHNIEDGSVQLADHYQQNTPIGDGPVLLPDNHYLSTQSALSKDPNEKRDHMVLLEF
                     VTAAGITLGMDELYK"
     primer_bind     complement(187..208)
                     /label=EGFP-N
                     /note="EGFP, reverse primer"
     primer_bind     complement(448..467)
                     /label=EXFP-R
                     /note="For distinguishing EGFP variants, reverse primer"
     primer_bind     795..816
                     /label=EGFP-C
                     /note="EGFP, forward primer"
     CDS             859..882
                     /codon_start=1
                     /product="recognition and cleavage site for human
                     rhinovirus 3C and PreScission proteases"
                     /label=HRV 3C site
                     /translation="LEVLFQGP"
     protein_bind    883..907
                     /gene="mutant version of attB"
                     /label=attB1
                     /bound_moiety="BP Clonase(TM)"
                     /note="recombination site for the Gateway(R) BP reaction"
ORIGIN
        1 tttattttat tttattttat tttattttat tttattttat tttatttaac catgacagta
       61 atgtataaag tctgtaaaga cattaaacac gtaagtgaaa ccatgggcac ctctggtcac
      121 caccatcacc accatcacca cggcacaagc aagggcgagg agctgttcac cggggtggtg
      181 cccatcctgg tcgagctgga cggcgacgta aacggccaca agttcagcgt gtccggcgag
      241 ggcgagggcg atgccaccta cggcaagctg accctgaagt tcatctgcac caccggcaag
      301 ctgcccgtgc cctggcccac cctcgtgacc accctgacct acggcgtgca gtgcttcagc
      361 cgctaccccg accacatgaa gcagcacgac ttcttcaagt ccgccatgcc cgaaggctac
      421 gtccaggagc gcaccatctt cttcaaggac gacggcaact acaagacccg cgccgaggtg
      481 aagttcgagg gcgacaccct ggtgaaccgc atcgagctga agggcatcga cttcaaggag
      541 gacggcaaca tcctggggca caagctggag tacaactaca acagccacaa cgtctatatc
      601 atggccgaca agcagaagaa cggcatcaag gtgaacttca agatccgcca caacatcgag
      661 gacggcagcg tgcagctcgc cgaccactac cagcagaaca cccccatcgg cgacggcccc
      721 gtgctgctgc ccgacaacca ctacctgagc acccagtccg ccctgagcaa agaccccaac
      781 gagaagcgcg atcacatggt cctgctggag ttcgtgaccg ccgccgggat cactctcggc
      841 atggacgagc tatacaagct ggaggtgctc ttccagggtc cgacaagttt gtacaaaaaa
      901 gttggcatgg ccactgcttc accaaggtct gatactagta ataaccacag
//
