>Addgene plasmid #67125 | pCellFree_G03 WWP1 | addgene partial sequence | sequence record 120594 | T7term 5'-GCTAGTTATTGCTCAGCGG-3'
GGTACCACGCGTACCCAACACACGGACACATGCACGAACACGCATGCAGAGAGATCATACATCATCTATA
GAGAAGTACACGTAAAAGTAAGACTCGTCGTCTGCCAGCTACAACCGAGAAGGCGACGTGAAAGGAACAA
GAAAGGAGGAGGAGGGCGGCCGCTTACACCACTTTGTACAAGAAAGTTGGGCATTCTTGTCCAAATCCCT
CTGTCTCTTCTATTGCAAAAAGAAGTTTTTCCTTTAGTTGTTCATAACTCTTATATGGTGGTAGATCCAA
GCGATTAAAACATGTATGGCTTCTTGGTAACCAAGTGTCTTTGCCAACTTTTTCAATGCAAAACTTTTGA
GGCCCATTACTTCCCATGAGCTCAGCAAATCCTCCTAGAGGTAAACGGCAGGTTCCAGTGACGAACTGCA
ATAGTCGCATTCTTACTTCATTGTCTGTCTCTTTCACAAACTGCCAAAACCAAATGATTTGCTTGCTGTT
TCTTGTATAATGTCGATAAACAGTATTTCTCTGCCAATCTGCCAAGTCAACCTCCTGCATGCCACACAAC
ATAACCTCTAATTCTTTTTCATCGAAGTACTGTAGCCACTGAAGAGGAACAACTTCATTAAAACCATCAA
GGAAAGCTTTGGTCTGTTCTTGTACTCCTCGAGAAAAACGCCATTCTGTCATTAAACCAATATATTCATC
TTTGTTCTCCTCAGTCACCAGAATATTGGAACCTCCCAACTTCAGGTCATGTGAAGTAACTTTTCCCAAA
ATCTCCATGTCAACAGAAAAGTACATTTCTAAGCCACATTCTTCAATGTTGTTATCTCTTATCCAGATAA
GGGAGTTATAAAATTCAGTATCAATAGATTCCAAATCCTTAATAGTAAGTTTTTTACTTAACCATACGCT
TGTAGAATGGTA
